>Addgene plasmid #243944 | pUPD3_PARTPRM_J23115 | addgene full sequence | sequence record 487767 | Addgene NGS Result
GGTCTCGGGAGTTTATAGCTAGCTCAGCCCTTGGTACAATGCTAGCTCAAACGAGACCACTCATCGCCCA
ATCACTAGTGAATTCGTTCTATAGTGTCACCTAAATACCATAGAGCCGTTGGTCATAGCTGTTTCCTGTC
CAGGCATCATGACACGGTTATCCACAGAATCAGGGGATAACGCAGGAAAGAACATGTGAGCAAAAGGCCA
GCAAAAGGCCAGGAACCGTAAAAAGGCCGCGTTGCTGGCGTTTTTCCATAGGCTCCGCCCCCCTGACGAG
CATCACAAAAATCGACGCTCAAGTCAGAGGTGGCGAAACCCGACAGGACTATAAAGATACCAGGCGTTTC
CCCCTGGAAGCTCCCTCGTGCGCTCTCCTGTTCCGACCCTGCCGCTTACCGGATACCTGTCCGCCTTTCT
CCCTTCGGGAAGCGTGGCGCTTTCTCATAGCTCACGCTGTAGGTATCTCAGTTCGGTGTAGGTCGTTCGC
TCCAAGCTGGGCTGTGTGCACGAACCCCCCGTTCAGCCCGACCGCTGCGCCTTATCCGGTAACTATCGTC
TTGAGTCCAACCCGGTAAGACACGACTTATCGCCACTGGCAGCAGCCACTGGTAACAGGATTAGCAGAGC
GAGGTATGTAGGCGGTGCTACAGAGTTCTTGAAGTGGTGGCCTAACTACGGCTACACTAGAAGAACAGTA
TTTGGTATCTGCGCTCTGCTGAAGCCAGTTACCTTCGGAAAAAGAGTTGGTAGCTCTTGATCCGGCAAAC
AAACCACCGCTGGTAGCGGTGGTTTTTTTGTTTGCAAGCAGCAGATTACGCGCAGAAAAAAAGGATCTCA
AGAAGATCCTTTGATCTTTTCTACGGGGTCTGACGCTCAGTGGAACGAAAACTCACGTTAAGGGATTTTG
GTCATGAGATTATCAAAAAGGATCTTCACCTAGATCCTTTTGTGATGATCGGCACGTAAGAGGTTCCAAC
TTTCACCATAATGAAATAAGATCACTACCGGGCGTATTTTTTGAGTTATCGAGATTTTCAGGAGCTAAGG
AAGCTAAAATGGAGAAAAAAATCACTGGATATACCACCGTTGATATATCCCAATGGCATCGTAAAGAACA
TTTTGAGGCATTTCAGTCAGTTGCTCAATGTACCTATAACCAGACCGTTCAGCTGGATATTACGGCCTTT
TTAAAGACCGTAAAGAAAAATAAGCACAAGTTTTATCCGGCCTTTATTCACATTCTTGCCCGCCTGATGA
ATGCTCATCCGGAATTCCGTATGGCAATGAAAGACGGTGAGCTGGTGATATGGGATAGTGTTCACCCTTG
TTACACCGTTTTCCATGAGCAAACTGAAACGTTTTCATCGCTCTGGAGTGAATACCACGACGATTTCCGG
CAGTTTCTACACATATATTCGCAAGATGTGGCGTGTTACGGTGAAAACCTGGCCTATTTCCCTAAAGGGT
TTATTGAGAATATGTTTTTCGTGTCAGCCAATCCCTGGGTGAGTTTCACCAGTTTTGATTTAAACGTGGC
CAATATGGACAACTTCTTCGCCCCCGTTTTCACCATGGGCAAATATTATACGCAAGGCGACAAGGTGCTG
ATGCCGCTGGCGATTCAGGTTCATCATGCCGTTTGTGATGGCTTCCATGTCGGCAGAATGCTTAATGAAT
TACAACAGTACTGCGATGAGTGGCAGGGCGGGGCGTAATTTTTTTAAGGCAGTTATTGGTGCCCTTAAAC
GCCTGGTTGCTACGCCTGAATAAGTGATAATAAGCGGATGAATGGCAGAAATTCGATGATAAGCTGTCAA
ACATGATGT
[125 nt withheld, positions 1830-1954]
C
[91 nt withheld, positions 1956-2046]
AGGGTGATGGTTCACGTAGTGGGCCAGCGCCCTGATAGACGGTTTTTCGCCCTTTGACGTTGGAGTCCAC
GTTCTTT
[37 nt withheld, positions 2124-2160]
ACCCTATCTCGGTCTATTCTTTTGATTTATAAGGGATTTTGCCGATTTCGGCCTATTGGTTAAAAAATGA
GCTGATTTAACAAAAATTTAACGCGAATTTTAACAAAATATTAACGCTTACAATTTTAACATTGTAGAAA
CGCATGTAAAACGACGGCCAGTGAATTGTAATACGACTCACTATAGGGTGAATTCCGCTTAGGACCTTAG
ATATTGATCTCAA
Features (pLannotate 1.2.2; 8 found; start..end, strand, type, name):
     88..106     -  promoter       SP6 promoter: promoter for bacteriophage SP6 RNA polymerase
    253..841     -  rep_origin     ori: high-copy-number ColE1/pMB1/pBR322/pUC origin of replication
    956..1058    +  promoter       cat promoter: promoter of the E. coli cat gene encoding chloramphenicol acetyltransferase
   1059..1715    +  CDS            cat: CAT_ECOLX - Experimental evidence at protein level: Swiss-Prot protein existence level 1. This enzyme is an effector of chloramphenicol resistance in bacteria. From Escherichia coli. This protein is used as a marker in many commonly used cloning vectors, such as pACYC184.
   1803..1820    -  promoter       tet promoter (fragment): E. coli promoter for tetracycline efflux protein gene
   1831..2286    +  rep_origin     f1 ori (sequence partly withheld): f1 bacteriophage origin of replication; arrow indicates direction of (+) strand synthesis
   2305..2326    -  CDS            lacZα (fragment): LacZα fragment of β-galactosidase; lacZ fragment
   2329..2347    +  promoter       T7 promoter: promoter for bacteriophage T7 RNA polymerase
