[The description below was written by a language model from this plasmid's Addgene catalogue record and pLannotate feature annotations shown in this document.]
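Description:
pUPD3_PARTPRM_J23115 is a small (about 2.4 kb) level-0 part plasmid from a GoldenBraid2.0 toolkit adapted for E. coli and related enteric bacteria. It is built on the pUPD3 universal part domestication backbone and is listed as a bacterial expression vector, although its practical role is to store a single standardized DNA part rather than to express anything itself. The plasmid replicates from a high-copy ColE1/pUC-type origin and is selected with chloramphenicol through a cat gene driven by its native promoter. An f1 bacteriophage origin is also present. The annotation also picks up a short tet promoter fragment.

The payload is J23115, a 36 bp synthetic constitutive bacterial promoter, supplied as a promoter-only part that deliberately lacks a ribosome binding site. This lets the user pair it with a separately chosen RBS part when building a transcription unit, so that transcriptional and translational strength can be varied independently. The automated feature table does not annotate the promoter insert itself. By position it most likely sits in the cloning region flanked by the T7 and SP6 phage promoters, next to a residual lacZα fragment left over from the backbone's screening cassette. The part was installed by Golden Gate cloning, and in the GoldenBraid scheme such parts are released by type IIS restriction digestion with defined overhangs and assembled in order with RBS, coding sequence and terminator parts into destination vectors. The specific enzyme sites and overhangs are not given in the record. Typical use is as a constitutive promoter module for modular assembly of genetic circuits and expression constructs in E. coli.
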