Addgene plasmid #243944: pUPD3_PARTPRM_J23115
Purpose: GoldenBraid2.0 Constitutive promoter, lacking ribosome binding site.
Depositing lab: Christophe Herman. Depositing organization: Baylor College of Medicine. Publication: GoldenBraid2.0 E. coli: a comprehensive and characterized toolkit for enterics. Cooke MB, Welch KT, Ramirez LD, Wen AX, Marciano DC, Herman C. Synth Biol (Oxf). 2025 Aug 14;10(1):ysaf015. doi: 10.1093/synbio/ysaf015. eCollection 2025. PubMed 40927394.
Backbone
  Vector backbone: pUPD3
  Vector type: Bacterial Expression
Growth in bacteria
  Bacterial resistance: Chloramphenicol, 25 μg/mL
  Growth temperature: 37°C
  Growth strain: DH5alpha
  Copy number: High Copy
Gene/Insert
  Gene/Insert name: J23115
  Species: Synthetic
  Insert size (bp): 36
  Cloning method: Golden Gate
Terms and licenses: Academic/Nonprofit Terms; Industry Terms: Not Available to Industry
How to cite: pUPD3_PARTPRM_J23115 was a gift from Christophe Herman (Addgene plasmid # 243944 ; http://n2t.net/addgene:243944 ; RRID:Addgene_243944)
